Addgene plasmid #130980: pKIF1C-BioID2-HA
Purpose: Expression of HA-tagged KIF1C-BioID2
Depositing lab: Anne Straube. Depositing organization: University of Warwick. Publication: PTPN21 and Hook3 relieve KIF1C autoinhibition and activate intracellular transport. Siddiqui N, Zwetsloot AJ, Bachmann A, Roth D, Hussain H, Brandt J, Kaverina I, Straube A. Nat Commun. 2019 Jun 19;10(1):2693. doi: 10.1038/s41467-019-10644-9. PubMed 31217419.
Backbone
  Vector backbone: pEGFP
  Backbone manufacturer: Clontech
  Vector type: Mammalian Expression
Growth in bacteria
  Bacterial resistance: Kanamycin, 50 μg/mL
  Growth temperature: 37°C
  Growth strain: DH5alpha
  Copy number: High Copy
Gene/Insert
  Gene/Insert name: KIF1C-BioID2-HA (alt name: KIF1C kinesin family member 1C)
  Species: H. sapiens (human)
  Mutation: 5 silent mutations that make this construct RNAi resistant to siKIF1C-2 also in this paper. Nucleotides 433-444 are changed from AGCTATATGGAG to TCTTAGATGGAA.
  Entrez Gene: KIF1C (a.k.a. LTXS1, SATX2, SAX2, SPAX2, SPG58)
  Promoter: CMV
  Tag / fusion protein: BioID2-HA (C terminal on insert)
  Cloning method: Restriction Enzyme; 5′ cloning site EcoRI (not destroyed); 3′ cloning site NotI (not destroyed)
  Sequencing primers: 5′ unknown
Terms and licenses: Academic/Nonprofit Terms; Industry Terms: Not Available to Industry
How to cite: pKIF1C-BioID2-HA was a gift from Anne Straube (Addgene plasmid # 130980 ; http://n2t.net/addgene:130980 ; RRID:Addgene_130980)
