[The description below was written by a language model from this plasmid's Addgene catalogue record and pLannotate feature annotations shown in this document.]
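Description:
pKIF1C-BioID2-HA is a mammalian expression plasmid of about 8 kb, built on the Clontech pEGFP backbone, that drives production of human kinesin family member 1C (KIF1C) fused at its C terminus to the BioID2 proximity-labelling enzyme and an HA epitope. It is maintained in E. coli at high copy through a ColE1/pUC-type origin and selected with kanamycin. The resistance cassette is the dual-purpose NeoR/KanR gene (Tn5 aminoglycoside phosphotransferase), placed behind both a bacterial bla-type promoter and the SV40 enhancer/early promoter and terminated by the HSV TK polyadenylation signal, so it can also support G418 selection in mammalian cells. An f1 origin is present as well. Short annotated fragments of ble, SV40 large T antigen and the bGH poly(A) signal appear to be backbone remnants or partial matches rather than functional elements.

The expression unit consists of the CMV immediate-early enhancer and promoter, a residual stretch of multiple cloning site, the full KIF1C coding sequence, the BioID2 coding sequence and an SV40 poly(A) signal. The insert was cloned between EcoRI and NotI sites, both retained. The HA tag is listed in the catalogue entry but is not separately annotated in the feature table. BioID2 is a promiscuous R40G mutant of the Aquifex aeolicus biotin ligase that biotinylates nearby proteins, allowing candidate interactors and neighbours of the fused motor to be captured and identified, while HA permits detection of the fusion. The KIF1C sequence carries five silent mutations that make it resistant to a specific KIF1C siRNA, so the fusion can be expressed in cells depleted of the endogenous motor. The associated study concerns the relief of KIF1C autoinhibition and the activation of intracellular transport.
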