Features (pLannotate 1.2.2; 15 found; start..end, strand, type, name):
     61..364     +  enhancer       CMV enhancer: human cytomegalovirus immediate early enhancer
    365..568     +  promoter       CMV promoter: human cytomegalovirus (CMV) immediate early promoter
    591..636     +  misc_feature   MCS (fragment): multiple cloning site
    642..3950    +  CDS            KIF1C: KIF1C_HUMAN - Also known as KIAA0706. Experimental evidence at protein level: Swiss-Prot protein existence level 1. Motor required for the retrograde transport of Golgi vesicles to the endoplasmic reticulum. Has a microtubule plus end-directed motility. From Homo sapiens (Human).
   3962..4658    +  CDS            BioID2 (fragment): promiscuous R40G mutant of a biotin protein ligase from Aquifex aeolicus (Kim et al., 2016)
   4703..4786    +  CDS            large T antigen (fragment): large T antigen from SV40 (simian virus 40)
   4809..4930    +  polyA_signal   SV40 poly(A) signal: SV40 polyadenylation signal
   4964..5392    -  rep_origin     f1 ori (sequence partly withheld): f1 bacteriophage origin of replication; arrow indicates direction of (+) strand synthesis
   5419..5523    +  promoter       AmpR promoter: bla
   5525..5882    +  promoter       SV40 promoter: SV40 enhancer and early promoter
   5917..6711    +  CDS            NeoR/KanR: aminoglycoside phosphotransferase from Tn5; aph(3')-II (or nptII); confers resistance to neomycin, kanamycin, and G418 (Geneticin®)
   6732..6884    +  CDS            ble (fragment): BLE_KLEPN - Experimental evidence at protein level: Swiss-Prot protein existence level 1. Binding protein with a strong affinity to the bleomycin family of antibiotics. Binds to CL990; an antimitotic-antibiotic compound. From Klebsiella pneumoniae.
   6943..6990    +  polyA_signal   HSV TK poly(A) signal: herpes simplex virus thymidine kinase polyadenylation signal (Cole and Stacy, 1985)
   7081..7097    -  polyA_signal   bGH poly(A) signal (fragment): bovine growth hormone polyadenylation signal
   7319..7907    +  rep_origin     ori: high-copy-number ColE1/pMB1/pBR322/pUC origin of replication
>Addgene plasmid #130980 | pKIF1C-BioID2-HA | addgene full sequence | sequence record 259358 | Addgene NGS Result
TAGTTATTAATAGTAATCAATTACGGGGTCATTAGTTCATAGCCCATATATGGAGTTCCGCGTTACATAA
CTTACGGTAAATGGCCCGCCTGGCTGACCGCCCAACGACCCCCGCCCATTGACGTCAATAATGACGTATG
TTCCCATAGTAACGCCAATAGGGACTTTCCATTGACGTCAATGGGTGGAGTATTTACGGTAAACTGCCCA
CTTGGCAGTACATCAAGTGTATCATATGCCAAGTACGCCCCCTATTGACGTCAATGACGGTAAATGGCCC
GCCTGGCATTATGCCCAGTACATGACCTTATGGGACTTTCCTACTTGGCAGTACATCTACGTATTAGTCA
TCGCTATTACCATGGTGATGCGGTTTTGGCAGTACATCAATGGGCGTGGATAGCGGTTTGACTCACGGGG
ATTTCCAAGTCTCCACCCCATTGACGTCAATGGGAGTTTGTTTTGGCACCAAAATCAACGGGACTTTCCA
AAATGTCGTAACAACTCCGCCCCATTGACGCAAATGGGCGGTAGGCGTGTACGGTGGGAGGTCTATATAA
GCAGAGCTGGTTTAGTGAACCGTCAGATCCGCTAGCGCTACCGGACTCAGATCTCGAGCTCAAGCTTCGA
ATTCTGGAGCTATGGCTGGTGCCTCGGTGAAAGTGGCAGTGAGGGTTCGGCCCTTTAACGCCCGTGAGAC
CAGCCAGGATGCCAAGTGTGTGGTCAGCATGCAGGGCAACACCACCTCCATCATCAATCCTAAACAGAGC
AAGGATGCCCCCAAAAGCTTCACCTTTGACTACTCCTACTGGTCACACACTTCGACGGAGGACCCCCAGT
TTGCATCTCAGCAGCAAGTGTATCGGGACATCGGAGAAGAGATGCTGCTCCACGCCTTTGAAGGCTACAA
CGTGTGCATCTTTGCCTATGGGCAGACCGGGGCTGGGAAATCCTATACCATGATGGGGCGACAGGAGCCA
GGGCAGCAGGGCATCGTGCCCCAGCTCTGTGAGGACCTCTTCTCTCGCGTTAGTGAGAACCAGAGTGCTC
AGCTATCCTACTCTGTGGAGGTGTCTTACATGGAAATCTACTGTGAGCGGGTACGAGACCTCTTGAACCC
CAAGAGTCGGGGTTCTCTGCGGGTCCGGGAGCACCCCATCCTGGGCCCGTACGTGCAGGACCTGTCCAAA
TTGGCTGTGACCTCCTACGCAGACATTGCTGACCTCATGGACTGTGGAAATAAAGCACGGACTGTGGCTG
CCACCAACATGAATGAGACCAGCAGCCGTTCCCATGCCGTCTTTACCATCGTCTTCACACAGCGCTGCCA
TGACCAGCTCACGGGGCTGGACTCGGAGAAGGTCAGTAAGATCAGTTTGGTGGACCTTGCTGGGAGTGAG
CGAGCCGACTCCTCAGGGGCCCGGGGCATGCGCCTGAAGGAAGGAGCCAACATCAATAAGTCCCTGACTA
CACTAGGGAAAGTGATCTCGGCCCTTGCAGATATGCAATCAAAGAAGCGAAAGTCGGATTTTATCCCCTA
CAGGGACTCTGTGCTCACCTGGCTGCTCAAGGAAAATTTGGGGGGGAACTCACGCACAGCCATGATTGCA
GCCCTGAGCCCTGCTGACATCAATTACGAGGAGACTCTCAGCACCCTCAGGTATGCTGACCGCACCAAGC
AAATCCGCTGCAATGCCATCATCAACGAGGACCCTAATGCCCGGCTGATTAGAGAGCTGCAGGAGGAAGT
AGCCCGGCTGCGGGAACTGCTGATGGCTCAGGGACTGTCAGCCTCTGCTCTGGAAGGCCTGAAGACGGAA
GAAGGGAGTGTCAGAGGCGCCCTGCCAGCTGTGTCATCTCCCCCAGCTCCAGTTTCACCCTCATCACCCA
CCACACATAATGGGGAGCTGGAGCCGTCATTCTCCCCCAACACGGAGTCCCAGATTGGGCCTGAGGAAGC
CATGGAGAGGCTGCAGGAGACAGAGAAGATTATAGCTGAGCTGAACGAGACATGGGAGGAGAAGCTACGC
AAGACAGAAGCCCTGAGGATGGAGAGAGAAGCATTGCTGGCTGAGATGGGGGTGGCCGTCCGGGAGGATG
GGGGAACTGTGGGCGTCTTCTCTCCAAAGAAGACTCCCCACCTGGTGAACCTGAACGAAGACCCTCTGAT
GTCTGAGTGTCTGCTCTACCACATCAAAGATGGCGTCACCAGGGTCGGCCAAGTAGATATGGACATCAAG
CTGACCGGACAGTTCATTCGGGAGCAACACTGTCTGTTCCGGAGCATCCCCCAGCCAGATGGAGAAGTGG
TGGTCACTCTGGAGCCTTGTGAAGGAGCTGAGACATATGTGAATGGGAAGCTTGTGACGGAGCCGCTGGT
GCTGAAGTCAGGGAATAGGATTGTGATGGGCAAGAACCACGTTTTCCGCTTCAACCACCCGGAGCAGGCA
AGGCTGGAACGGGAACGAGGGGTCCCCCCACCCCCAGGACCGCCCTCTGAGCCAGTCGACTGGAACTTTG
CCCAGAAGGAACTGCTGGAGCAGCAAGGCATCGACATAAAGCTGGAAATGGAGAAGAGGCTGCAGGATCT
GGAGAATCAGTACCGGAAAGAAAAGGAAGAAGCCGATCTTCTGCTGGAGCAGCAGCGACTGTATGCAGAC
TCGGACAGCGGGGATGACTCTGACAAGCGCTCTTGTGAAGAGAGCTGGAGGCTCATCTCCTCCTTGCGGG
AGCAGCTGCCGCCCACCACGGTCCAGACCATTGTCAAACGCTGTGGTCTGCCCAGCAGTGGCAAGCGCAG
GGCCCCTCGCAGGGTTTATCAGATCCCCCAGCGACGCAGGCTGCAGGGCAAAGACCCCCGCTGGGCCACC
ATGGCTGACCTGAAGATGCAGGCGGTGAAGGAGATCTGCTACGAGGTGGCCCTGGCTGACTTCCGCCACG
GGCGGGCTGAGATTGAGGCCCTGGCCGCCCTCAAGATGCGGGAGCTGTGTCGCACCTATGGCAAGCCAGA
CGGCCCCGGAGACGCCTGGAGGGCTGTGGCCCGGGATGTCTGGGACACTGTAGGCGAGGAGGAAGGAGGT
GGAGCTGGCAGTGGTGGTGGCAGTGAGGAGGGAGCCCGAGGGGCGGAGGTGGAGGACCTCCGGGCCCACA
TCGACAAGCTGACGGGGATTCTGCAGGAGGTGAAGCTGCAGAACAGCAGCAAGGACCGGGAGCTGCAGGC
CCTGCGGGACCGCATGCTCCGCATGGAGAGGGTCATCCCCCTGGCCCAGGATCATGAGGATGAGAATGAA
GAAGGTGGTGAGGTCCCCTGGGCCCCGCCTGAAGGATCAGAGGCAGCAGAGGAGGCAGCCCCCAGTGACC
GCATGCCGTCAGCCCGGCCCCCCTCGCCACCACTGTCAAGCTGGGAGCGGGTGTCACGGCTCATGGAGGA
GGACCCTGCCTTCCGTCGTGGTCGTCTTCGCTGGCTCAAGCAGGAGCAGCTACGGCTGCAGGGACTGCAG
GGCTCTGGGGGCCGGGGCGGGGGGCTGCGCAGGCCCCCAGCCCGCTTTGTGCCCCCTCACGACTGCAAGC
TACGCTTCCCCTTCAAGAGCAACCCCCAGCACCGGGAGTCTTGGCCAGGGATGGGGAGCGGGGAGGCTCC
AACTCCGCTCCAACCCCCTGAGGAGGTCACTCCCCATCCAGCCACCCCTGCCCGCCGGCCTCCGAGTCCC
CGAAGGTCCCACCATCCCCGCAGGAACTCCCTGGATGGAGGGGGCCGATCCCGGGGAGCGGGTTCTGCAC
AGCCTGAACCCCAGCACTTCCAGCCCAAAAAGCACAACTCTTATCCCCAGCCACCCCAACCCTACCCAGC
CCAGCGGCCCCCAGGGCCCCGCTACCCCCCATACACTACTCCCCCACGAATGAGACGGCAGCGTTCTGCC
CCTGACCTCAAGGAGAGTGGGGCAGCTGTGGATCCTCGATCGTTCAAGAACCTGATCTGGCTGAAGGAGG
TGGACAGCACCCAGGAGAGACTGAAGGAGTGGAACGTGAGCTACGGCACCGCCCTGGTGGCCGACAGACA
GACCAAGGGCAGAGGCGGCCTGGGCAGAAAGTGGCTGAGCCAGGAGGGCGGCCTGTACTTCAGCTTCCTG
TTAAACCCCAAGGAGTTCGAGAACTTACTGCAGCTGCCCCTGGTGCTGGGCCTGAGCGTGAGCGAGGCCC
TGGAGGAGATCACCGAGATCCCCTTCAGCCTGAAGTGGCCCAACGACGTGTACTTCCAGGAGAAGAAGGT
GAGCGGCGTGCTGTGCGAGCTGAGCAAGGACAAGCTGATCGTGGGCATCGGCATCAACGTGAACCAGAGA
GAGATCCCCGAGGAGATCAAGGACAGAGCCACCACCCTGTACGAGATCACCGGCAAGGACTGGGACAGAA
AGGAGGTGCTGCTGAAGGTGCTGAAGAGAATCAGCGAGAACCTGAAGAAGTTCAAGGAGAAGAGCTTCAA
GGAGTTCAAGGGCAAGATCGAGAGCAAGATGCTGTACCTGGGCGAGGAAGTGAAGCTGCTTGGCGAGGGC
AAAATCACCGGCAAGCTGGTGGGCCTTAGCGAGAAGGGCGGCGCCCTGATCCTGACCGAGGAGGGCATCA
AGGAGATCCTGAGCGGCGAGTTCAGCCTGAGAAGAAGCTACCCTTACGATGTACCGGATTACGCATAGCG
GCCGCGACTCTAGATCATAATCAGCCATACCACATTTGTAGAGGTTTTACTTGCTTTAAAAAACCTCCCA
CACCTCCCCCTGAACCTGAAACATAAAATGAATGCAATTGTTGTTGTTAACTTGTTTATTGCAGCTTATA
ATGGTTACAAATAAAGCAATAGCATCACAAATTTCACAAATAAAGCATTTTTTTCACTGCATTCTAGTTG
TGGTTTGTCCAAACTCATCAATGTATCTTAAGGCGTAAATTGTAAGCGTTAATATTTTGTTAAAATTCGC
GTTAAATTTTTGTTAAATCAGCTCATTTTTTAACCAATAGGCCGAAATCGGCAAAATCCCTTATAAATCA
AAAGAATAGACCGAGATAGGGT
[37 nt withheld, positions 5063-5099]
AAAGAACGTGGACTCCAACGTCAAAGG
[49 nt withheld, positions 5127-5175]
T
[91 nt withheld, positions 5177-5267]
G
[124 nt withheld, positions 5269-5392]
CAGGTGGCACTTTTCGGGGAAATGTGCGCGGAACCCCTATTTGTTTATTTTTCTAAATACATTCAAATAT
GTATCCGCTCATGAGACAATAACCCTGATAAATGCTTCAATAATATTGAAAAAGGAAGAGTCCTGAGGCG
GAAAGAACCAGCTGTGGAATGTGTGTCAGTTAGGGTGTGGAAAGTCCCCAGGCTCCCCAGCAGGCAGAAG
TATGCAAAGCATGCATCTCAATTAGTCAGCAACCAGGTGTGGAAAGTCCCCAGGCTCCCCAGCAGGCAGA
AGTATGCAAAGCATGCATCTCAATTAGTCAGCAACCATAGTCCCGCCCCTAACTCCGCCCATCCCGCCCC
TAACTCCGCCCAGTTCCGCCCATTCTCCGCCCCATGGCTGACTAATTTTTTTTATTTATGCAGAGGCCGA
GGCCGCCTCGGCCTCTGAGCTATTCCAGAAGTAGTGAGGAGGCTTTTTTGGAGGCCTAGGCTTTTGCAAA
GATCGATCAAGAGACAGGATGAGGATCGTTTCGCATGATTGAACAAGATGGATTGCACGCAGGTTCTCCG
GCCGCTTGGGTGGAGAGGCTATTCGGCTATGACTGGGCACAACAGACAATCGGCTGCTCTGATGCCGCCG
TGTTCCGGCTGTCAGCGCAGGGGCGCCCGGTTCTTTTTGTCAAGACCGACCTGTCCGGTGCCCTGAATGA
ACTGCAAGACGAGGCAGCGCGGCTATCGTGGCTGGCCACGACGGGCGTTCCTTGCGCAGCTGTGCTCGAC
GTTGTCACTGAAGCGGGAAGGGACTGGCTGCTATTGGGCGAAGTGCCGGGGCAGGATCTCCTGTCATCTC
ACCTTGCTCCTGCCGAGAAAGTATCCATCATGGCTGATGCAATGCGGCGGCTGCATACGCTTGATCCGGC
TACCTGCCCATTCGACCACCAAGCGAAACATCGCATCGAGCGAGCACGTACTCGGATGGAAGCCGGTCTT
GTCGATCAGGATGATCTGGACGAAGAGCATCAGGGGCTCGCGCCAGCCGAACTGTTCGCCAGGCTCAAGG
CGAGCATGCCCGACGGCGAGGATCTCGTCGTGACCCATGGCGATGCCTGCTTGCCGAATATCATGGTGGA
AAATGGCCGCTTTTCTGGATTCATCGACTGTGGCCGGCTGGGTGTGGCGGACCGCTATCAGGACATAGCG
TTGGCTACCCGTGATATTGCTGAAGAGCTTGGCGGCGAATGGGCTGACCGCTTCCTCGTGCTTTACGGTA
TCGCCGCTCCCGATTCGCAGCGCATCGCCTTCTATCGCCTTCTTGACGAGTTCTTCTGAGCGGGACTCTG
GGGTTCGAAATGACCGACCAAGCGACGCCCAACCTGCCATCACGAGATTTCGATTCCACCGCCGCCTTCT
ATGAAAGGTTGGGCTTCGGAATCGTTTTCCGGGACGCCGGCTGGATGATCCTCCAGCGCGGGGATCTCAT
GCTGGAGTTCTTCGCCCACCCTAGGGGGAGGCTAACTGAAACACGGAAGGAGACAATACCGGAAGGAACC
CGCGCTATGACGGCAATAAAAAGACAGAATAAAACGCACGGTGTTGGGTCGTTTGTTCATAAACGCGGGG
TTCGGTCCCAGGGCTGGCACTCTGTCGATACCCCACCGAGACCCCATTGGGGCCAATACGCCCGCGTTTC
TTCCTTTTCCCCACCCCACCCCCCAAGTTCGGGTGAAGGCCCAGGGCTCGCAGCCAACGTCGGGGCGGCA
GGCCCTGCCATAGCCTCAGGTTACTCATATATACTTTAGATTGATTTAAAACTTCATTTTTAATTTAAAA
GGATCTAGGTGAAGATCCTTTTTGATAATCTCATGACCAAAATCCCTTAACGTGAGTTTTCGTTCCACTG
AGCGTCAGACCCCGTAGAAAAGATCAAAGGATCTTCTTGAGATCCTTTTTTTCTGCGCGTAATCTGCTGC
TTGCAAACAAAAAAACCACCGCTACCAGCGGTGGTTTGTTTGCCGGATCAAGAGCTACCAACTCTTTTTC
CGAAGGTAACTGGCTTCAGCAGAGCGCAGATACCAAATACTGTTCTTCTAGTGTAGCCGTAGTTAGGCCA
CCACTTCAAGAACTCTGTAGCACCGCCTACATACCTCGCTCTGCTAATCCTGTTACCAGTGGCTGCTGCC
AGTGGCGATAAGTCGTGTCTTACCGGGTTGGACTCAAGACGATAGTTACCGGATAAGGCGCAGCGGTCGG
GCTGAACGGGGGGTTCGTGCACACAGCCCAGCTTGGAGCGAACGACCTACACCGAACTGAGATACCTACA
GCGTGAGCTATGAGAAAGCGCCACGCTTCCCGAAGGGAGAAAGGCGGACAGGTATCCGGTAAGCGGCAGG
GTCGGAACAGGAGAGCGCACGAGGGAGCTTCCAGGGGGAAACGCCTGGTATCTTTATAGTCCTGTCGGGT
TTCGCCACCTCTGACTTGAGCGTCGATTTTTGTGATGCTCGTCAGGGGGGCGGAGCCTATGGAAAAACGC
CAGCAACGCGGCCTTTTTACGGTTCCTGGCCTTTTGCTGGCCTTTTGCTCACATGTTCTTTCCTGCGTTA
TCCCCTGATTCTGTGGATAACCGTATTACCGCCATGCAT
